Addgene plasmid #50774: pMXs-hu-c-Myc-dN2
Purpose: retroviral expression of human c-Myc dN2 fragment
Depositing lab: Shinya Yamanaka. Depositing organization: Kyoto University, Center for iPS Cell Research and Application. Publication: Promotion of direct reprogramming by transformation-deficient Myc. Nakagawa M, Takizawa N, Narita M, Ichisaka T, Yamanaka S. Proc Natl Acad Sci U S A. 2010 Aug 10;107(32):14152-7. doi: 10.1073/pnas.1009374107. Epub 2010 Jul 26. PubMed 20660764.
Backbone
  Vector backbone: pMXs-gw
  Backbone manufacturer: Yamanaka Lab, Addgene plasmid #18656
  Backbone size w/o insert (bp): 4750
  Vector type: Mammalian Expression, Retroviral
Growth in bacteria
  Bacterial resistance: Ampicillin, 100 μg/mL
  Growth temperature: 37°C
  Growth strain: DH5alpha
  Copy number: Unknown
Gene/Insert
  Gene/Insert name: c-Myc -dN2 (alt name: v-myc avian myelocytomatosis viral oncogene homolog, MRTL; MYCC; c-Myc; bHLHe39)
  Species: H. sapiens (human)
  Insert size (bp): 1194
  Mutation: N-terminal deletion, contains aa 42-439
  Entrez Gene: MYC (a.k.a. MRTL, MYCC, bHLHe39, c-Myc)
  Cloning method: Gateway Cloning
  Sequencing primers: 5′ pMX-S1811
Resource information
  A portion of this plasmid was derived from a plasmid made by: Gateway cassette and pENTRE/D-TOPO are from Invitrogen Corporation. pMXs is from Dr. Toshio Kitamura of the University of Tokyo, the Institute of Medical Science. If you use this plasmid in a paper, please cite: Retrovirus-mediated gene transfer and expression cloning: powerful tools in functional genomics. Exp Hematol. 2003 Nov;31(11):1007-14. Kitamura T, Koshino Y, Shibata F, Oki T, Nakajima H, Nosaka T, Kumagai H.
Terms and licenses: Academic/Nonprofit Terms; Industry Terms: Not Available to Industry
How to cite: pMXs-hu-c-Myc-dN2 was a gift from Shinya Yamanaka (Addgene plasmid # 50774 ; http://n2t.net/addgene:50774 ; RRID:Addgene_50774)
