[The description below was written by a language model from this plasmid's Addgene catalogue record and the feature table of its GenBank file.]
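Description:
pMXs-hu-c-Myc-dN2 is a Moloney murine leukemia virus (MMLV)-based retroviral expression plasmid built on pMXs-gw, a Gateway-adapted version of the pMXs backbone. It is used to deliver an N-terminally truncated human c-Myc into mammalian cells. In bacteria it replicates from a high-copy ColE1/pUC-type origin and is selected with ampicillin through the bla (AmpR) gene and its own promoter. The record lists no mammalian selection marker or reporter.

The viral portion is flanked by two MMLV long terminal repeats. The 5′ LTR is followed by the Psi packaging signal, a truncated gag segment lacking its start codon, and a pol-derived region containing the splice acceptor. Together these elements allow the transcript to be packaged into virions when gag, pol and env are supplied in trans by a packaging cell line. No separate internal promoter is annotated, so insert expression presumably depends on the 5′ LTR after integration.

The insert sits between attB1 and attB2 sites, the footprint of Gateway recombination cloning. It encodes human MYC residues 42–439, about 1.2 kb, and so lacks the extreme N-terminus. The features annotated as "c-myc NLS" and "Myc epitope tag" within this region are native c-Myc sequences detected by automated annotation, not added tags.

The associated publication concerns the promotion of direct reprogramming by transformation-deficient Myc. This suggests that the construct is one of a set of Myc variants for testing which regions of the protein contribute to induced pluripotent stem cell generation as opposed to transforming activity.
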