LOCUS       Exported 5863 bp ds-DNA circular SYN 12-MAY-2021
DEFINITION  retroviral expression of human c-Myc dN2 fragment.
ACCESSION   .
VERSION     .
KEYWORDS    pMXs-hu-c-Myc-dN2
SOURCE      synthetic DNA construct
  ORGANISM  synthetic DNA construct
REFERENCE   1 (bases 1 to 5863)
  AUTHORS   Nakagawa M, Takizawa N, Narita M, Ichisaka T, Yamanaka S
  TITLE     Promotion of direct reprogramming by transformation-deficient Myc.
  JOURNAL   Proc Natl Acad Sci U S A. 2010 Jul 26. ():.
  PUBMED    20660764
REFERENCE   2 (bases 1 to 5863)
  AUTHORS   .
  TITLE     Direct Submission
  JOURNAL   Exported May 12, 2021 from SnapGene Server 1.1.58
            http://www.snapgene.com
FEATURES             Location/Qualifiers
     source          1..5863
                     /organism="synthetic DNA construct"
                     /mol_type="other DNA"
     LTR             22..615
                     /note="long terminal repeat from Moloney murine leukemia
                     virus"
     misc_feature    678..1035
                     /label=MMLV Psi
                     /note="packaging signal of Moloney murine leukemia virus
                     (MMLV)"
     CDS             1100..1516
                     /label=gag (truncated)
                     /note="truncated Moloney murine leukemia virus (MMLV) gag
                     gene lacking the start codon"
     primer_bind     1446..1468
                     /label=pLXSN 5'
                     /note="Murine stem cell virus, forward primer. Also called
                     MSCV"
     primer_bind     1484..1500
                     /label=pBABE 5'
                     /note="Psi packaging signal, forward primer for pBABE
                     vectors"
     misc_feature    1526..1900
                     /label=pol region
                     /note="Moloney murine leukemia virus (MMLV) pol region
                     containing the splice acceptor site"
     primer_bind     1838..1854
                     /label=pBMN 5'
                     /note="MMLV sequence, for inserts in pBMN retroviral
                     vector"
     protein_bind    1951..1975
                     /gene="mutant version of attB"
                     /label=attB1
                     /bound_moiety="BP Clonase(TM)"
                     /note="recombination site for the Gateway(R) BP reaction"
     CDS             2833..2859
                     /codon_start=1
                     /product="nuclear localization signal of human c-Myc
                     proto-oncogene (Dang and Lee, 1988)"
                     /label=c-myc NLS
                     /translation="PAAKRVKLD"
     CDS             3103..3132
                     /codon_start=1
                     /product="Myc (human c-Myc proto-oncogene) epitope tag"
                     /label=Myc
                     /translation="EQKLISEEDL"
     protein_bind    complement(3212..3236)
                     /gene="mutant version of attB"
                     /label=attB2
                     /bound_moiety="BP Clonase(TM)"
                     /note="recombination site for the Gateway(R) BP reaction"
     LTR             3308..3901
                     /note="long terminal repeat from Moloney murine leukemia
                     virus"
     primer_bind     complement(3967..3984)
                     /label=L4440
                     /note="L4440 vector, forward primer"
     rep_origin      complement(4138..4726)
                     /direction=LEFT
                     /label=ori
                     /note="high-copy-number ColE1/pMB1/pBR322/pUC origin of
                     replication"
     primer_bind     complement(4218..4237)
                     /label=pBR322ori-F
                     /note="pBR322 origin, forward primer"
     CDS             complement(4890..5750)
                     /codon_start=1
                     /gene="bla"
                     /product="beta-lactamase"
                     /label=AmpR
                     /note="confers resistance to ampicillin, carbenicillin, and
                     related antibiotics"
                     /translation="MSIQHFRVALIPFFAAFCLPVFAHPETLVKVKDAEDQLGARVGYI
                     ELDLNSGKILESFRPEERFPMMSTFKVLLCGAVLSRVDAGQEQLGRRIHYSQNDLVEYS
                     PVTEKHLTDGMTVRELCSAAITMSDNTAANLLLTTIGGPKELTAFLHNMGDHVTRLDRW
                     EPELNEAIPNDERDTTMPVAMATTLRKLLTGELLTLASRQQLIDWMEADKVAGPLLRSA
                     LPAGWFIADKSGAGERGSRGIIAALGPDGKPSRIVVIYTTGSQATMDERNRQIAEIGAS
                     LIKHW"
     primer_bind     5513..5532
                     /label=Amp-R
                     /note="Ampicillin resistance gene, reverse primer"
     promoter        complement(5751..5855)
                     /gene="bla"
                     /label=AmpR promoter
ORIGIN
        1 cccgaaaagt gccacctgca taatgaaaga ccccacctgt aggtttggca agctagctta
       61 agtaacgcca ttttgcaagg catggaaaaa tacataactg agaatagaaa agttcagatc
      121 aaggtcagga acagatggaa cagctgaata tgggccaaag cggatatctg tggtaagcag
      181 ttcctgcccc ggctcagggc caagaacaga tggaacagct gaatatgggc caaacaggat
      241 atctgtggta agcagttcct gccccggctc agggccaaga acagatggtc cccagatgcg
      301 gtccagccct cagcagtttc tagagaacca tcagatgttt ccagggtgcc ccaaggacct
      361 gaaatgaccc tgtgccttat ttgaactaac caatcagttc gcttctcgct tctgttcgcg
      421 cgcttctgct ccccgagctc aataaaagag cccacaaccc ctcactcggg gcgccagtcc
      481 tccgattgac tgagtcgccc gggtacccgt gtatccaata aaccctcttg cagttgcatc
      541 cgacttgtgg tctcgctgtt ccttgggagg gtctcctctg agtgattgac tacccgtcag
      601 cgggggtctt tcatttgggg gctcgtccgg gatcgggaga cccctgccca gggaccaccg
      661 acccaccacc gggaggtaag ctggccagca acttatctgt gtctgtccga ttgtctagtg
      721 tctatgactg attttatgcg cctgcgtcgg tactagttag ctaactagct ctgtatctgg
      781 cggacccgtg gtggaactga cgagttcgga acacccggcc gcaaccctgg gagacgtccc
      841 agggatctcg ggggccgttt ttgtggcccg acctgagtcc aaaaatcccg atcgttttgg
      901 actctttggt gcacccccct tagaggaggg atatgtggtt ctggtaggag acgagaacct
      961 aaaacagttc ccgcctccgt ctgaattttt gctttcggtt tgggaccgaa gccgcgccgc
     1021 gcgtcttgtc tgctgcagca tcgttctgtg ttgtctctgt ctgactgtgt ttctgtattt
     1081 gtctgaaaat atgggcccgg gccagactgt taccactccc ttaagtttga ccttaggtca
     1141 ctggaaagat gtcgagcgga tcgctcacaa ccagtcggta gatgtcaaga agagacgttg
     1201 ggttaccttc tgctctgcag aatggccaac ctttaacgtc ggatggccgc gagacggcac
     1261 ctttaaccga gacctcatca cccaggttaa gatcaaggtc ttttcacctg gcccgcatgg
     1321 acacccagac caggtcccct acatcgtgac ctgggaagcc ttggcttttg acccccctcc
     1381 ctgggtcaag ccctttgtac accctaagcc tccgcctcct cttcctccat ccgccccgtc
     1441 tctccccctt gaacctcctc gttcgacccc gcctcgatcc tccctttatc cagccctcac
     1501 tccttctcta ggcgccccca tatggccata tgagatctta tatggggcac ccccgcccct
     1561 tgtaaacttc cctgaccctg acatgacaag agttactaac agcccctctc tccaagctca
     1621 cttacaggct ctctacttag tccagcacga agtctggaga cctctggcgg cagcctacca
     1681 agaacaactg gaccgaccgg tggtacctca cccttaccga gtcggcgaca cagtgtgggt
     1741 ccgccgacac cagactaaga acctagaacc tcgctggaaa ggaccttaca cagtcctgct
     1801 gaccaccccc accgccctca aagtagacgg catcgcagct tggatacacg ccgcccacgt
     1861 gaaggctgcc gaccccgggg gtggaccatc ctctagactg ccggatctag ctagttaatt
     1921 aaggatccca gtgtggtggt acgggaaatc acaagtttgt acaaaaaagc aggctccgcg
     1981 gccgccccct tcaccatgcc cccggcgccc agcgaggata tctggaagaa attcgagctg
     2041 ctgcccaccc cgcccctgtc ccctagccgc cgctccgggc tctgctcgcc ctcctacgtt
     2101 gcggtcacac ccttctccct tcggggagac aacgacggcg gtggcgggag cttctccacg
     2161 gccgaccagc tggagatggt gaccgagctg ctgggaggag acatggtgaa ccagagtttc
     2221 atctgcgacc cggacgacga gaccttcatc aaaaacatca tcatccagga ctgtatgtgg
     2281 agcggcttct cggccgccgc caagctcgtc tcagagaagc tggcctccta ccaggctgcg
     2341 cgcaaagaca gcggcagccc gaaccccgcc cgcggccaca gcgtctgctc cacctccagc
     2401 ttgtacctgc aggatctgag cgccgccgcc tcagagtgca tcgacccctc ggtggtcttc
     2461 ccctaccctc tcaacgacag cagctcgccc aagtcctgcg cctcgcaaga ctccagcgcc
     2521 ttctctccgt cctcggattc tctgctctcc tcgacggagt cctccccgca gggcagcccc
     2581 gagcccctgg tgctccatga ggagacaccg cccaccacca gcagcgactc tgaggaggaa
     2641 caagaagatg aggaagaaat cgatgttgtt tctgtggaaa agaggcaggc tcctggcaaa
     2701 aggtcagagt ctggatcacc ttctgctgga ggccacagca aacctcctca cagcccactg
     2761 gtcctcaaga ggtgccacgt ctccacacat cagcacaact acgcagcgcc tccctccact
     2821 cggaaggact atcctgctgc caagagggtc aagttggaca gtgtcagagt cctgagacag
     2881 atcagcaaca accgaaaatg caccagcccc aggtcctcgg acaccgagga gaatgtcaag
     2941 aggcgaacac acaacgtctt ggagcgccag aggaggaacg agctaaaacg gagctttttt
     3001 gccctgcgtg accagatccc ggagttggaa aacaatgaaa aggcccccaa ggtagttatc
     3061 cttaaaaaag ccacagcata catcctgtcc gtccaagcag aggagcaaaa gctcatttct
     3121 gaagaggact tgttgcggaa acgacgagaa cagttgaaac acaaacttga acagctacgg
     3181 aactcttgtg cgtaaaaggg tgggcgcgcc gacccagctt tcttgtacaa agtggtgatg
     3241 agcggccgcc agcacagtgg tcgacgataa aataaaagat tttatttagt ctccagaaaa
     3301 aggggggaat gaaagacccc acctgtaggt ttggcaagct agcttaagta acgccatttt
     3361 ggaaggcatg gaaaaataca taactgagaa tagagaagtt cagatcaagg tcaggaacag
     3421 atggaacagc tgaatatggg ccaaacagga tatctgtggt aagcagttcc tgccccggct
     3481 cagggccaag aacagatgga acagctgaat atgggccaaa caggatatct gtggtaagca
     3541 gttcctgccc cggctcaggg ccaagaacag atggtcccca gatgcggtcc agccctcagc
     3601 agtttctaga gaaccatcag atgtttccag ggtgccccaa ggacctgaaa tgaccctgtg
     3661 ccttatttga actaaccaat cagttcgctt ctcgcttctg ttcgcgcgct tctgctcccc
     3721 gagctcaata aaagagccca caacccctca ctcggggcgc cagtcctccg attgactgag
     3781 tcgcccgggt acccgtgtat ccaataaacc ctcttgcagt tgcatccgac ttgtggtctc
     3841 gctgttcctt gggagggtct cctctgagtg attgactacc cgtcagcggg ggtctttcat
     3901 tctgcattaa tgaatcggcc aacgcgcggg gagaggcggt ttgcgtattg ggcgctcttc
     3961 cgcttcctcg ctcactgact cgctgcgctc ggtcgttcgg ctgcggcgag cggtatcagc
     4021 tcactcaaag gcggtaatac ggttatccac agaatcaggg gataacgcag gaaagaacat
     4081 gtgagcaaaa ggccagcaaa aggccaggaa ccgtaaaaag gccgcgttgc tggcgttttt
     4141 ccataggctc cgcccccctg acgagcatca caaaaatcga cgctcaagtc agaggtggcg
     4201 aaacccgaca ggactataaa gataccaggc gtttccccct ggaagctccc tcgtgcgctc
     4261 tcctgttccg accctgccgc ttaccggata cctgtccgcc tttctccctt cgggaagcgt
     4321 ggcgctttct catagctcac gctgtaggta tctcagttcg gtgtaggtcg ttcgctccaa
     4381 gctgggctgt gtgcacgaac cccccgttca gcccgaccgc tgcgccttat ccggtaacta
     4441 tcgtcttgag tccaacccgg taagacacga cttatcgcca ctggcagcag ccactggtaa
     4501 caggattagc agagcgaggt atgtaggcgg tgctacagag ttcttgaagt ggtggcctaa
     4561 ctacggctac actagaagga cagtatttgg tatctgcgct ctgctgaagc cagttacctt
     4621 cggaaaaaga gttggtagct cttgatccgg caaacaaacc accgctggta gcggtggttt
     4681 ttttgtttgc aagcagcaga ttacgcgcag aaaaaaagga tctcaagaag atcctttgat
     4741 cttttctacg gggtctgacg ctcagtggaa cgaaaactca cgttaaggga ttttggtcat
     4801 gagattatca aaaaggatct tcacctagat ccttttgcgg ccggccgcaa atcaatctaa
     4861 agtatatatg agtaaacttg gtctgacagt taccaatgct taatcagtga ggcacctatc
     4921 tcagcgatct gtctatttcg ttcatccata gttgcctgac tccccgtcgt gtagataact
     4981 acgatacggg agggcttacc atctggcccc agtgctgcaa tgataccgcg agacccacgc
     5041 tcaccggctc cagatttatc agcaataaac cagccagccg gaagggccga gcgcagaagt
     5101 ggtcctgcaa ctttatccgc ctccatccag tctattaatt gttgccggga agctagagta
     5161 agtagttcgc cagttaatag tttgcgcaac gttgttgcca ttgctacagg catcgtggtg
     5221 tcacgctcgt cgtttggtat ggcttcattc agctccggtt cccaacgatc aaggcgagtt
     5281 acatgatccc ccatgttgtg caaaaaagcg gttagctcct tcggtcctcc gatcgttgtc
     5341 agaagtaagt tggccgcagt gttatcactc atggttatgg cagcactgca taattctctt
     5401 actgtcatgc catccgtaag atgcttttct gtgactggtg agtactcaac caagtcattc
     5461 tgagaatagt gtatgcggcg accgagttgc tcttgcccgg cgtcaacacg ggataatacc
     5521 gcgccacata gcagaacttt aaaagtgctc atcattggaa aacgttcttc ggggcgaaaa
     5581 ctctcaagga tcttaccgct gttgagatcc agttcgatgt aacccactcg tgcacccaac
     5641 tgatcttcag catcttttac tttcaccagc gtttctgggt gagcaaaaac aggaaggcaa
     5701 aatgccgcaa aaaagggaat aagggcgaca cggaaatgtt gaatactcat actcttcctt
     5761 tttcaatatt attgaagcat ttatcagggt tattgtctca tgagcggata catatttgaa
     5821 tgtatttaga aaaataaaca aataggggtt ccgcgcacat ttc
//
