>Addgene plasmid #50774 | pMXs-hu-c-Myc-dN2 | addgene partial sequence | sequence record 77836 | pMX-S1811 5'-GACGGCATCGCAGCTTGGATACAC-3'
AGGCTGCCGACCCCGGGGGTGGACCATCCTCTAGACTGCCGGATCTAGCTAGTTAATTAAGGATCCCAGT
GTGGTGGTACGGGAAATCACAAGTTTGTACAAAAAAGCAGGCTCCGCGGCCGCCCCCTTCACCATGCCCC
CGGCGCCCAGCGAGGATATCTGGAAGAAATTCGAGCTGCTGCCCACCCCGCCCCTGTCCCCTAGCCGCCG
CTCCGGGCTCTGCTCGCCCTCCTACGTTGCGGTCACACCCTTCTCCCTTCGGGGAGACAACGACGGCGGT
GGCGGGAGCTTCTCCACGGCCGACCAGCTGGAGATGGTGACCGAGCTGCTGGGAGGAGACATGGTGAACC
AGAGTTTCATCTGCGACCCGGACGACGAGACCTTCATCAAAAACATCATCATCCAGGACTGTATGTGGAG
CGGCTTCTCGGCCGCCGCCAAGCTCGTCTCAGAGAAGCTGGCCTCCTACCAGGCTGCGCGCAAAGACAGC
GGCAGCCCGAACCCCGCCCGCGGCCACAGCGTCTGCTCCACCTCCAGCTTGTACCTGCAGGATCTGAGCG
CCGCCGCCTCAGAGTGCATCGACCCCTCGGTGGTCTTCCCCTACCCTCTCAACGACAGCAGCTCGCCCAA
GTCCTGCGCCTCGCAAGACTCCAGCGCCTTCTCTCCGTCCTCGGATTCTCTGCTCTCCTCGACGGAGTCC
TCCCCGCAGGGCAGCCCCGAGCCCCTGGTGCTCCATGAGGAGACACCGCCCACCACCAGCAGCGACTCTG
AGGAGGAACAAGAAGATGAGGAAGAAATCGATGTTGTTTCTGTGGAAAAGAGGCAGGCTCCTGGCAAAAG
GTCAGAGTCTGGATCACCTTCTGCTGGAGGCCACAGCAAACCTCCTCACAGCCCACTGGTCCTCAAGAGG
TGCCACGTCTCCACACATCAGCACAACTACGCAGCGCCTCCCTCCACTCGGAAGGACTATCCTGCTGCCA
AGAGGGTCAAGTTGGACAGTGTCAGAGTCCTGAGACAGATCAGCAACAACCGAAAATGCACCAGCCCCAG
GTCCTCGGACACCGAGGAGAATGTCA
